Addgene plasmid #64935: pET3a pro-hRegIIIa
Purpose: bacterial expression of full length human RegIIIalpha
Depositing lab: Lora Hooper. Depositing organization: University of Texas Southwestern Medical Center. Publication: Refolding, purification, and characterization of human and murine RegIII proteins expressed in Escherichia coli. Cash HL, Whitham CV, Hooper LV. Protein Expr Purif. 2006 Jul;48(1):151-9. Epub 2006 Feb 13. 10.1016/j.pep.2006.01.014 PubMed 16504538.
Backbone
  Vector backbone: pET3a
  Backbone manufacturer: Novagen
  Backbone size w/o insert (bp): 4640
  Vector type: Bacterial Expression
Growth in bacteria
  Bacterial resistance: Ampicillin, 100 μg/mL
  Growth temperature: 37°C
  Growth strain: DH5alpha
  Copy number: Low Copy
Gene/Insert
  Gene/Insert name: RegIIIa (alt names: HIP/PAP; regenerating islet-derived 3 alpha)
  Species: H. sapiens (human)
  Insert size (bp): 474
  Mutation: mutations made in 5' end to relax secondary structure.
  Entrez Gene: REG3A (a.k.a. HIP, HIP/PAP, INGAP, PAP, PAP-H, PAP1, PBCGF, REG-III, REG3)
  Promoter: T7
  Cloning method: Restriction Enzyme; 5′ cloning site NdeI (not destroyed); 3′ cloning site BclI (destroyed during cloning)
  Sequencing primers: 5′ T7; 3′ T7 terminal
Terms and licenses: Academic/Nonprofit Terms; Industry Terms: Not Available to Industry
How to cite: pET3a pro-hRegIIIa was a gift from Lora Hooper (Addgene plasmid # 64935 ; http://n2t.net/addgene:64935 ; RRID:Addgene_64935)
