[The description below was written by a language model from this plasmid's Addgene catalogue record.]
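Description:
pET3a pro-hRegIIIa is a bacterial expression plasmid built on the Novagen pET3a backbone (about 4.6 kb without insert) for producing human RegIIIα in Escherichia coli. It confers ampicillin resistance for selection and is recorded as a low-copy plasmid that is maintained in a standard cloning strain, DH5alpha. As with other pET vectors, transcription of the insert depends on T7 RNA polymerase, so cloning hosts lacking that polymerase keep the gene essentially silent. Protein production requires transfer into a host that supplies the polymerase, although the record does not name an expression strain.

The payload is a 474 bp insert encoding human REG3A (regenerating islet-derived 3 alpha, also known as HIP/PAP), a member of the RegIII protein family. It sits under the T7 promoter. The "pro" in the name and the stated purpose indicate that the full-length form of the protein is expressed. The insert was placed by restriction cloning with NdeI at the 5′ end, a site that is retained and in pET vectors normally provides the start codon. The 3′ junction used BclI, and that site was destroyed during cloning. The record lists no fusion tags. Mutations were introduced at the 5′ end of the coding region to relax secondary structure, a common strategy for improving translation initiation in bacteria; the record does not specify the individual changes. The insert can be sequenced from both ends with the standard T7 promoter and T7 terminator primers. The associated publication concerns refolding, purification and characterization of recombinant human and murine RegIII proteins made in E. coli, which fits the plasmid's use as a source of recombinant protein for biochemical study.
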