>Addgene plasmid #64935 | pET3a pro-hRegIIIa | addgene partial sequence | sequence record 115741 | T7 5'-TAATACGACTCACTATAGGG-3'
AGATATACATATGGAAGAACCGCAGAGAGAACTGCCCTCTGCACGG
[414 nt withheld, positions 47-460]
TAGTGATCCGGCTGCTAACAAAGCCCGAAAGGAAGCTGAGTTGGCTGCTGCCACCGCTGAGCAATAACTA
GCATAACCCCTTGGGGCCTCTAAACGGGTCTTGAGGGGTTTTTTGCTGAAAGGAGGAACTATATCCGGAT
ATCCACAGGACGGGTGTGGTCGCCATGATCGCGTAGTCGATAGTGGCTCCAAGTAGCGAAGCGAGCAGGA
CTGGGCGGCGGCCAAAGCGGTCGGACAGTGCTCCGAGAAC
