>Addgene plasmid #64935 | pET3a pro-hRegIIIa | addgene partial sequence | sequence record 115743 | T7term 5'-GCTAGTTATTGCTCAGCGG-3'
GCAGCCGGATCACTAGTCAGTGAACTTGCAGACATAGGGTAACCTCACATTACAG
[375 nt withheld, positions 56-430]
CCGTGCAGAGGGCAGTTCTCTCTGCGGTTCTTCCATATGTATATCTCCTTCTTAAAGTTAAACAAAATTA
TTTCTAGAGGGAAACCGTTGTGGTCTCCCTATAGTGAGTCGTATTAATTTCGCGGGATCGAGATCTCGAT
CCTCTACGCCGGACGCATCGTGGCCGGCATCACCGGCGCCACAGGTGCGGTTGCTGGCGCCTATATCGCC
GACATCACCGATGGGGAAGATCGGGCTCGCCACTTCGGGCTCATGAGCGCTTGTTTCGGCGTGGGTATGG
TGGCAGGCCCCGTGGCCGGGGGACTGTTGGGCGCCATCTCCTTGCATGCACCATTCCTTGCGGCGGCGGT
GCTCAACGGCCTCAACCTACTACTGGGCTGCTTCCTAATGCA
